Addgene plasmid #128995: pMM0620
Purpose: pTEF1-VP16-CIB1 cassette plasmid flanked by ConLS and ConR1
Depositing lab: Megan McClean. Depositing organization: University of Wisconsin, Madison. Publication: A yeast optogenetic toolkit (yOTK) for gene expression control in Saccharomyces cerevisiae. An-Adirekkun JM, Stewart CJ, Geller SH, Patel MT, Melendez J, Oakes BL, Noyes MB, McClean MN. Biotechnol Bioeng. 2019 Dec 2. doi: 10.1002/bit.27234. PubMed 31788779.
Backbone
  Vector backbone: NA
  Vector type: Yeast Expression
Growth in bacteria
  Bacterial resistance: Ampicillin, 100 μg/mL
  Growth temperature: 37°C
  Growth strain: DH5alpha
  Copy number: High Copy
Gene/Insert
  Gene/Insert name: ConLS_pTEF1-SV40NLS-VP16-CIB1-tENO1-ConR1 AmpR Col-E1
  Species: S. cerevisiae (budding yeast)
  Cloning method: Restriction Enzyme; 5′ cloning site unknown (unknown if destroyed); 3′ cloning site unknown (unknown if destroyed)
Terms and licenses: Academic/Nonprofit Terms; Industry Terms: Not Available to Industry
How to cite: pMM0620 was a gift from Megan McClean (Addgene plasmid # 128995 ; http://n2t.net/addgene:128995 ; RRID:Addgene_128995)
