[The description below was written by a language model from this plasmid's Addgene catalogue record and pLannotate feature annotations shown in this document.]
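Description:
pMM0620 is a 4.5 kb cassette plasmid from a yeast optogenetic toolkit for controlling gene expression in Saccharomyces cerevisiae. It is classed as a yeast expression vector, although no backbone name is recorded. In E. coli it is maintained at high copy through a ColE1/pUC-type origin and selected with ampicillin via the β-lactamase gene and its native promoter. Neither the annotated features nor the catalogue fields show a yeast replication origin, centromere or auxotrophic marker. This fits its role as an intermediate assembly part rather than a plasmid that is maintained in yeast on its own.

The payload is a single transcription unit in which the constitutive yeast TEF1 promoter drives a fusion of the SV40 large T antigen nuclear localization signal, the herpes simplex virus VP16 transcriptional activation domain, and Arabidopsis thaliana CIB1 (BHLH63). According to the insert name, the unit ends with the ENO1 terminator, which the feature table does not annotate. A short T7 promoter sequence sits between VP16 and CIB1, most likely a remnant of a source vector rather than a functional element here. The small MRL1 fragment called upstream of the TEF1 promoter probably reflects genomic sequence adjacent to that promoter.

CIB1 is the blue-light-dependent binding partner of cryptochrome CRY2, so this fusion would serve as the activation-domain half of a light-inducible split transcription factor; the DNA-binding partner is not on this plasmid. The ConLS and ConR1 connector sequences flanking the cassette are the type used in modular yeast cloning schemes to order and join transcription units into multigene constructs.
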