Features (pLannotate 1.2.2; 9 found; start..end, strand, type, name):
    118..255     +  CDS            MRL1 (fragment): MRL1_YEAST - Experimental evidence at protein level: Swiss-Prot protein existence level 1. Sorting receptor involved in the transport of vacuolar enzymes from the Golgi complex to the vacuole. Involved in the delivery and maturation of PEP4 (vacuolar proteinase A) and PRB1 (vacuolar proteinase B). From Saccharomyces cerevisiae (strain ATCC 204508 / S288c) (Baker's yeast).
    417..824     +  promoter       TEF1 promoter: S. cerevisiae TEF1; promoter for EF-1α
    874..893     +  CDS            SV40 NLS (fragment): nuclear localization signal of SV40 (simian virus 40) large T antigen
    916..1119    +  CDS            VP16 AD (fragment): transcriptional activation domain of herpes simplex virus protein VP16 (Triezenberg et al., 1988; Cousens et al., 1989); UL48
   1122..1140    +  promoter       T7 promoter: promoter for bacteriophage T7 RNA polymerase
   1165..2169    +  CDS            BHLH63: BH063_ARATH - Also known as CIB1, EN84. Experimental evidence at protein level: Swiss-Prot protein existence level 1. Transcription factor that binds DNA to G box 5'-CACGTG-3' and, to a lower extent, to E-box 5'-CANNTG-3' in vitro. Binds to chromatin DNA of the FT gene and promotes its expression, and thus triggers flowering in response to blue light. From Arabidopsis thaliana (Mouse-ear cress).
   2728..3588    -  CDS            AmpR: β-lactamase; bla; confers resistance to ampicillin, carbenicillin, and related antibiotics
   3589..3693    -  promoter       AmpR promoter: bla
   3796..4384    +  rep_origin     ori: high-copy-number ColE1/pMB1/pBR322/pUC origin of replication
>Addgene plasmid #128995 | pMM0620 | addgene full sequence | sequence record 258774 | Addgene NGS Result
ACCATCTGAATCATGCGCGGATGACACGAACTCACGACGGCGATCACAGACATTAACCCACAGTACAGAC
ACTGCGACAACGTGGCAATTCGTCGCAATACCGTCTCACTGAACTGGCCGATAATTGCAGACGAACGCCT
TGCCAACAGGGAGTTCTTCAGAGACATGGAGGCTCAAAACGAAATTATTGACAGCCTAGACATCAATAGT
CATACAACAGAAAGCGACCACCCAACTTTGGCTGATAATAGCGTATAAACAATGCATACTTTGTACGTTC
AAAATACAATGCAGTAGATATATTTATGCATATTACATATAATACATATCACATAGGAAGCAACAGGCGC
GTTGGACTTTTAATTTTCGAGGACCGCGAATCCTTACATCACACCCAATCCCCCACAAGTGATCCCCCAC
ACACCATAGCTTCAAAATGTTTCTACTCCTTTTTTACTCTTCCAGATTTTCTCGGACTCCGCGCATCGCC
GTACCACTTCAAAACACCCAAGCACAGCATACTAAATTTCCCCTCTTTCTTCCTCTAGGGTGTCGTTAAT
TACCCGTACTAAAGGTTTGGAAAAGAAAAAAGACACCGCCTCGTTTCTTTTTCTTCGTCGAAAAAGGCAA
TAAAAATTTTTATCACGTTTCTTTTTCTTGAAAATTTTTTTTTTTGATTTTTTTCTCTTTCGATGACCTC
CCATTGATATTTAAGTTAATAAACGGTCATCAATTTCTCAAGTTTCAGTTTCATTTTTCTTGTTCTATTA
CAACTTTTTTTACTTCTTGCTCATTAGAAAGAAAGCATAGCAATCTAATCTAAGTTTTAATTACAAAAGA
TCTATGGATAAAGCGGAATTAATTCCCGAGCCTCCAAAAAAGAAGAGAAAGGTCGAATTGGGTACCGCCG
CCTCGGAGCTCCACTTAGACGGCGAGGACGTGGCGATGGCGCATGCCGACGCGCTAGACGATTTCGATCT
GGACATGTTGGGGGACGGGGATTCCCCGGGTCCGGGATTTACCCCCCACGACTCCGCCCCCTACGGCGCT
CTGGATATGGCCGACTTCGAGTTTGAGCAGATGTTTACCGATGCCCTTGGAATTGACGAGTACGGTGGGT
TTAATACGACTCACTATAGGGCGAGCGCCGAAGCTAGCGCCACCATGAATGGAGCTATAGGAGGTGACCT
TTTGCTCAATTTTCCTGACATGTCGGTCCTAGAGCGCCAAAGGGCTCACCTCAAGTACCTCAATCCCACC
TTTGATTCTCCTCTCGCCGGCTTCTTTGCCGATTCTTCAATGATTACCGGCGGCGAGATGGACAGCTATC
TTTCGACTGCCGGTTTGAATCTTCCGATGATGTACGGTGAAACGACGGTGGAAGGTGATTCAAGACTCTC
AATTTCGCCGGAAACGACGCTTGGGACTGGAAATTTCAAGAAACGGAAGTTTGATACAGAGACTAAGGAT
TGTAATGAGAAGAAGAAGAAGATGACGATGAACAGAGATGACCTAGTAGAAGAAGGAGAAGAAGAGAAGT
CGAAAATAACAGAGCAAAACAATGGGAGCACAAAAAGCATCAAGAAGATGAAACACAAAGCCAAGAAAGA
AGAGAACAATTTCTCTAATGATTCATCTAAAGTGACGAAGGAATTGGAGAAAACGGATTATATTCATGTT
CGTGCACGACGAGGCCAAGCCACTGATAGTCACAGCATAGCAGAACGAGTTAGAAGAGAAAAGATCAGTG
AGAGAATGAAGTTTCTACAAGATTTGGTTCCTGGATGCGACAAGATCACAGGCAAAGCAGGGATGCTTGA
TGAAATCATTAACTATGTTCAGTCTCTTCAGAGACAAATCGAGTTCTTATCGATGAAACTAGCAATTGTG
AATCCAAGGCCGGATTTTGATATGGATGACATTTTTGCCAAAGAGGTTGCCTCAACTCCAATGACTGTGG
TGCCATCTCCTGAAATGGTTCTTTCCGGTTATTCTCATGAGATGGTTCACTCTGGTTATTCTAGTGAGAT
GGTTAACTCCGGTTACCTTCATGTCAATCCAATGCAGCAAGTGAATACCAGTTCTGATCCATTGTCATGC
TTCAACAATGGCGAAGCTCCTTCGATGTGGGACTCTCATGTGCAGAATCTCTATGGCAATTTAGGAGTAC
CGGTCATCGAGCTCGAGCTGCAGATGAATCGTAGATACGGATCCTAACTCGAGAGCTTTTGATTAAGCCT
TCTAGTCCAAAAAACACGTTTTTTTGTCATTTATTTCATTTTCTTAGAATAGTTTAGTTTATTCATTTTA
TAGTCACGAATGTTTTATGATTCTATATAGGGTTGCAAACAAGCATTTTTCATTTTATGTTAAAACAATT
TCAGGTTTACCTTTTATTCTGCTTGTGGTGACGCGTGTATCCGCCCGCTCTTTTGGTCACCCATGTATGC
TGCCAATGAGACGACGGGGTCATCACGGCTCATCATGCGCCAAACAAATGTGTGCAATACACGCTCGGAT
GACTGCATGATGACCGCACTGACTGGGGACAGCAGATCCACCTAAGCCTGTGAGAGAAGCAGACACCCGA
CAGATCAAGGCAGTTAACTAGTGCACTGCAGTACAGCGGCCGCGATTATCAAAAAGGATCTTCACCTAGA
TCCTTTTAAATTAAAAATGAAGTTTTAAATCAATCTAAAGTATATATGAGTAAACTTGGTCTGACAGTTA
CCAATGCTTAATCAGTGAGGCACCTATCTCAGCGATCTGTCTATTTCGTTCATCCATAGTTGCCTGACTC
CCCGTCGTGTAGATAACTACGATACGGGAGGGCTTACCATCTGGCCCCAGTGCTGCAATGATACCGCGGG
ACCCACGCTCACCGGCTCCAGATTTATCAGCAATAAACCAGCCAGCCGGAAGGGCCGAGCGCAGAAGTGG
TCCTGCAACTTTATCCGCCTCCATCCAGTCTATTAATTGTTGCCGGGAAGCTAGAGTAAGTAGTTCGCCA
GTTAATAGTTTGCGCAACGTTGTTGCCATTGCTACAGGCATCGTGGTGTCACGCTCGTCGTTTGGTATGG
CTTCATTCAGCTCCGGTTCCCAACGATCAAGGCGAGTTACATGATCCCCCATGTTGTGCAAAAAAGCGGT
TAGCTCCTTCGGTCCTCCGATCGTTGTCAGAAGTAAGTTGGCCGCAGTGTTATCACTCATGGTTATGGCA
GCACTGCATAATTCTCTTACTGTCATGCCATCCGTAAGATGCTTTTCTGTGACTGGTGAGTACTCAACCA
AGTCATTCTGAGAATAGTGTATGCGGCGACCGAGTTGCTCTTGCCCGGCGTCAATACGGGATAATACCGC
GCCACATAGCAGAACTTTAAAAGTGCTCATCATTGGAAAACGTTCTTCGGGGCGAAAACTCTCAAGGATC
TTACCGCTGTTGAGATCCAGTTCGATGTAACCCACTCGTGCACCCAACTGATCTTCAGCATCTTTTACTT
TCACCAGCGTTTCTGGGTGAGCAAAAACAGGAAGGCAAAATGCCGCAAAAAAGGGAATAAGGGCGACACG
GAAATGTTGAATACTCATACTCTTCCTTTTTCAATATTATTGAAGCATTTATCAGGGTTATTGTCTCATG
AGCGGATACATATTTGAATGTATTTAGAAAAATAAACAAATAGGGGTTCCGCGCACATTTCCCCGAAAAG
TGCCACCTGTCATGACCAAAATCCCTTAACGTGAGTTTTCGTTCCACTGAGCGTCAGACCCCGTAGAAAA
GATCAAAGGATCTTCTTGAGATCCTTTTTTTCTGCGCGTAATCTGCTGCTTGCAAACAAAAAAACCACCG
CTACCAGCGGTGGTTTGTTTGCCGGATCAAGAGCTACCAACTCTTTTTCCGAAGGTAACTGGCTTCAGCA
GAGCGCAGATACCAAATACTGTTCTTCTAGTGTAGCCGTAGTTAGGCCACCACTTCAAGAACTCTGTAGC
ACCGCCTACATACCTCGCTCTGCTAATCCTGTTACCAGTGGCTGCTGCCAGTGGCGATAAGTCGTGTCTT
ACCGGGTTGGACTCAAGACGATAGTTACCGGATAAGGCGCAGCGGTCGGGCTGAACGGGGGGTTCGTGCA
CACAGCCCAGCTTGGAGCGAACGACCTACACCGAACTGAGATACCTACAGCGTGAGCTATGAGAAAGCGC
CACGCTTCCCGAAGGGAGAAAGGCGGACAGGTATCCGGTAAGCGGCAGGGTCGGAACAGGAGAGCGCACG
AGGGAGCTTCCAGGGGGAAACGCCTGGTATCTTTATAGTCCTGTCGGGTTTCGCCACCTCTGACTTGAGC
GTCGATTTTTGTGATGCTCGTCAGGGGGGCGGAGCCTATGGAAAAACGCCAGCAACGCGGCCTTTTTACG
GTTCCTGGCCTTTTGCTGGCCTTTTGCTCACATGTTCTTTCCTGCGTTATCCCCTGATTCTGTGGATAAC
CGTGCGGCCGCCCCTGAATTCGCATCTAGATGGTAGAGCCACAAACAGCCGGTACAAGCAACGATCTCCA
GG
